Addgene plasmid #58418: pCMV-HA-mIFITM1-C83A
Purpose: Expresses murine IFITM1-C83A with an N-terminal HA tag in mammalian cells.
Depositing lab: Jacob Yount. Depositing organization: Ohio State University. Publication: Palmitoylation on conserved and nonconserved cysteines of murine IFITM1 regulates its stability and anti-influenza A virus activity. Hach JC, McMichael T, Chesarino NM, Yount JS. J Virol. 2013 Sep;87(17):9923-7. doi: 10.1128/JVI.00621-13. Epub 2013 Jun 26. PubMed 23804635.
Backbone
  Vector backbone: pCMV-HA
  Backbone manufacturer: clontech
  Backbone size w/o insert (bp): 3800
  Total vector size (bp): 4118
  Vector type: Mammalian Expression
Growth in bacteria
  Bacterial resistance: Ampicillin, 100 μg/mL
  Growth temperature: 37°C
  Growth strain: DH5alpha
  Copy number: High Copy
Gene/Insert
  Gene/Insert name: IFITM1
  Species: M. musculus (mouse)
  Mutation: Cysteine 83 to Alanine
  Entrez Gene: Ifitm1 (a.k.a. 1110036C17Rik, DSPA2a, Mil-2, Mil2)
  Promoter: CMV IE
  Tag / fusion protein: HA (N terminal on backbone)
  Cloning method: Restriction Enzyme; 5′ cloning site EcoRI (not destroyed); 3′ cloning site SalI (not destroyed)
  Sequencing primers: 5′ GATCCGGTACTAGAGGAACTGAAAAAC
Terms and licenses: Academic/Nonprofit Terms; Industry Terms: Not Available to Industry
How to cite: pCMV-HA-mIFITM1-C83A was a gift from Jacob Yount (Addgene plasmid # 58418 ; http://n2t.net/addgene:58418 ; RRID:Addgene_58418)
