[The description below was written by a language model from this plasmid's Addgene catalogue record.]
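Description:
pCMV-HA-mIFITM1-C83A is a mammalian expression plasmid built on the commercial pCMV-HA backbone, with a total size of about 4.1 kb (roughly 3.8 kb of backbone plus a short insert). It is maintained in E. coli as a high-copy plasmid under ampicillin selection. The record does not list a mammalian selection marker or provide a feature table, so the construct appears suited mainly to transient transfection, and details such as the polyadenylation signal or bacterial origin are not stated.

The payload is the mouse Ifitm1 coding sequence (interferon-induced transmembrane protein 1), cloned between EcoRI and SalI sites that remain intact. Transcription is driven by the cytomegalovirus immediate-early promoter, a strong constitutive promoter in most mammalian cell lines. The insert is placed in frame with a backbone-encoded haemagglutinin (HA) epitope, so the protein carries an N-terminal HA tag that allows detection or immunoprecipitation with anti-HA antibodies without needing an IFITM1-specific reagent.

The insert carries a point mutation changing cysteine 83 to alanine, which removes one candidate site for S-palmitoylation, the thioester attachment of a fatty acid to cysteine. According to the associated study, palmitoylation on conserved and nonconserved cysteines of murine IFITM1 influences the protein's stability and its activity against influenza A virus. This plasmid therefore serves to test the contribution of cysteine 83 to palmitoylation, protein stability and antiviral restriction in transfected cells, typically by comparison with wild-type protein or other cysteine mutants.
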