>Addgene plasmid #58418 | pCMV-HA-mIFITM1-C83A | addgene partial sequence | sequence record 96044 | pcDL-F 5'-GTTGCCTTTACTTCTAGGCCT-3'
CTCTAAAAGCTGCGGAATTGTACCCGCGGGCCCACCATGTACCCATACGATGTTCCAGATTACGCTCTTA
TGGCCATGGAGGCCCGAATTCCCATGCCTAAGGAGCAGCAAGAGGTGGTTGTACTGGGGTCACCCCACAT
CTCAACTTCTGCGACAGCCACCACAATCAACATGCCTGAGATCTCCACGCCTGACCATGTGGTCTGGTCC
CTGTTCAATACACTCTTCATGAACTTCTGCTGCCTGGGCTTCGTAGCCTATGCCTACTCCGTGAAGTCTA
GGGACAGGAAGATGGTGGGTGATACGACTGGGGCCCAGGCCTTCGCCTCCACCGCCAAGGCCCTGAACAT
CAGCTCCCTGTTCTTCACCATCCTCACGGCCATCGTCGTCATCGTTGTCTGTGCCATTAGATGAGTCGAC
CGAGATCTCTCGAGGTACCGCGGCCGCGGGGATCCAGACATGATAAGATACATTGATGAGTTTGGACAAA
CCACAACTAGAATGCAGTGAAAAAAATGCTTTATTTGTGAAATTTGTGATGCTATTGCTTTATTTGTAAC
CATTATAAGCTGCAATAAACAAGTTAACAACAACAATTGCATTCATTTTATGTTTCAGGTTCAGGGGGAG
GTGTGGGAGGTTTTTTCGGATCCTCTAGAGTCGATCTGCAGGCATGCTAGCTTGGCGTAATCATGGTCAT
AGCTGTTTCCTGTGTGAAATTGTTATCCGCTCACAATTCCACACAACATACGAGCCGGAAGCATAAAGTG
TAAAGCCTGGGGTGCCTAATGAGTGAGCTAACTCACATTAATTGCGTTGCGCTCACTGCCCGCTTTCCA
