>Addgene plasmid #58418 | pCMV-HA-mIFITM1-C83A | addgene partial sequence | sequence record 96049 | EBV-rev 5'-GTGGTTTGTCCAAACTCATC-3'
TGTCTGGATCCCCGCGGCCGCGGTACCTCGAGAGATCTCGGTCGACTCATCTAATGGCACAGACAACGAT
GACGACGATGGCCGTGAGGATGGTGAAGAACAGGGAGCTGATGTTCAGGGCCTTGGCGGTGGAGGCGAAG
GCCTGGGCCCCAGTCGTATCACCCACCATCTTCCTGTCCCTAGACTTCACGGAGTAGGCATAGGCTACGA
AGCCCAGGCAGCAGAAGTTCATGAAGAGTGTATTGAACAGGGACCAGACCACATGGTCAGGCGTGGAGAT
CTCAGGCATGTTGATTGTGGTGGCTGTCGCAGAAGTTGAGATGTGGGGTGACCCCAGTACAACCACCTCT
TGCTGCTCCTTAGGCATGGGAATTCGGGCCTCCATGGCCATAAGAGCGTAATCTGGAACATCGTATGGGT
ACATGGTGGGCCCGCGGGTACAATTCCGCAGCTTTTAGAGCAGAAGTAACACTTCCGTACAGGCCTAGAA
GTAAAGGCAACATCCACTGAGGAGCAGTTCTTTGATTTGCACCACCACCGGATCCGGGACCTGAAATAAA
AGACAAAAAGACTAAACTTACCAGTTAACTTTCTGGTTTTTCAGTTCCTCTAGTACCGGATCCTCTAGAG
TCCGGAGGCTGGATCGGTCCCGGTGTCTTCTATGGAGGTCAAAACAGCGTGGATGGCGTCTCCAGGCGAT
CTGACGGTTCACTAAACGAGCTCTGCTTATATAGACCTCCCACCGTACACGCCTACCGCCCATTTGCGTC
AATGGGGCGGAGTTGTTACGACATTTTGGAAAGTCCCGTTGATTTTGGTGCCAAAACAAACTCCCATTGA
CGTCAATGGGGTGGAGACTTGGAAATCCCCGTGAGTCAAACCGCTATCCACGCCCATTGATGTACTGCCA
AAACCGCATCACCATGGTAATAGCGATGACTAATACGTAGATGTACTGCCAAGTAGGAAAGTCC
